Addgene plasmid #15532: pMOR30B-ISH
Depositing lab: Peter Mombaerts. Depositing organization: Rockefeller University. Publication: Local and cis Effects of the H Element on Expression of Odorant Receptor Genes in Mouse. Fuss SH, Omura M, Mombaerts P. Cell. 2007 Jul 27. 130(2):373-84. 10.1016/j.cell.2007.06.023 PubMed 17662950.
Backbone
  Vector backbone: pGEM-T Easy
  Backbone manufacturer: Promega
  Backbone size w/o insert (bp): 3015
  Vector type: for riboprobe, in situ hybridization
Growth in bacteria
  Bacterial resistance: Ampicillin, 100 μg/mL
  Growth temperature: 37°C
  Growth strain: DH5alpha
  Copy number: High Copy
Gene/Insert
  Gene/Insert name: MOR30B (alt names: MOR223-10; Olfr1513)
  Species: M. musculus (mouse)
  Insert size (bp): 1911
  GenBank ID: NT_0039606
  Entrez Gene: Olfr1513 (a.k.a. MOR223-10, MOR223-7P)
  Cloning method: Restriction Enzyme
  Sequencing primers: 5′ T7; 3′ SP6
Terms and licenses: Academic/Nonprofit Terms; Industry Terms: Not Available to Industry
How to cite: pMOR30B-ISH was a gift from Peter Mombaerts (Addgene plasmid # 15532 ; http://n2t.net/addgene:15532 ; RRID:Addgene_15532)
