[The description below was written by a language model from this plasmid's Addgene catalogue record.]
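Description:
pMOR30B-ISH is a riboprobe template plasmid built on the Promega pGEM-T Easy backbone (about 3.0 kb), a small high-copy bacterial cloning vector maintained in E. coli under ampicillin selection. It is not an expression vector for eukaryotic cells. Its stated purpose is the production of labelled RNA probes for in situ hybridization.

The insert is a 1,911 bp fragment of the mouse odorant receptor gene MOR30B, also known as MOR223-10 or Olfr1513, introduced by restriction enzyme cloning. The record lists T7 and SP6 as the 5′ and 3′ sequencing primers, consistent with the standard pGEM-T Easy layout, in which opposing T7 and SP6 phage RNA polymerase promoters flank the cloning site. This arrangement allows in vitro run-off transcription from either side of a linearized template, so that one polymerase yields the antisense probe that detects the mRNA and the other yields the sense strand used as a negative control. The record does not state the orientation of the insert, so it does not indicate which promoter gives the antisense probe, nor does it say which portion of the gene (coding region, untranslated regions or both) the fragment covers.

The associated study concerned the local and cis effects of the H element on odorant receptor gene expression in mouse, so the plasmid is most plausibly used to visualize and count cells expressing this receptor in mouse tissue sections. No feature table was supplied, so individual backbone elements beyond those named in the catalogue fields cannot be confirmed.
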