>Addgene plasmid #15532 | pMOR30B-ISH | depositor partial sequence | sequence record 8312 | Author sequence
CATGTGGGGCCCATGTAACCATGGTTACTGTGTACTATGTGCCCTGTGCCTTCACCTACCTGCGACCTGA
CAGCCATGGCATCCTGGATGGGGCGGCTGCTCTCTTCCCCACAGCCATCACACCTTTCCTCAATCCCCTC
ATCTATACCCTGAGGAACCAGGAGGTGAAGATGGCCTTGAGGAGAATGGTAGGAAGCCAAAGCACTAAGA
GTGAGGTCTGAGCACCTCTCCTCTTCTGAGGAGACACCCGGATTTCCACTTAGTCTTGCGTTTGGATTTC
AGGGAGGCTTCCTGTTTTTTCCTCATTGGTGGAGCCTGCCACACAGATCCACACAATGAGATGGAACATA
GATGAAGGGAAAGCACAGCCTCCTAGCCATTCTTAGTTTCTCCTCCAGACAAACAACTTCCAGCAGCCAT
AAAAAAAAGATGTTATGTGTGCTGGCTAGATTCCTTGTCAACCTGACACAAGTTAGATTCATATGGGAAG
TGGGAATTTTAACTGAAAAAAAAATGGCTCCATCAGACTGGGCAAGCCTATGATATATCTTCATGATAGA
TTGTTGATGTGGGAAGGCCTAGGTCACTATGGGTGGTGCTACCCTTAGGCTCTTGTTTCCAGCTTCTATA
AGAAAGCAAATTGAGAAAGACAGTAAGCAGCTCCCCTCCTTGGAGTCTGCACTAGCTCTTACCTCCAGGT
TTGAGTTCCTACCCTGACATGTAACAGTAAGCTAAATTAAAGCTTTTCCCACTCCCAAAAGTGATTTTTG
TCATAGTGTTTTACCATACCAACCAAAACCTTAACTAAGGCAGAATACGTATATTCCCAGATGAGTAACA
TTCTAAAAGCACCCAGTGATCCTTTGGTGCCCTGGCCATCATTAGTCAAGCCCTTCTATAATAGTCTACA
GTTTGCTTTTCAACACACACCTCAACATCTAGTGCTACCCAAGGAACTATGGATGTTTGCTGGGTTCCTA
ACCAGCCTAACTTCAGACTTCCTAAGGCTACTCTAGGTAGGTGAATGGGTGAAGAGGACTCTTGCCTGCT
AAAAGAATAAACCTTCTCTTGAAATGGTGCTTTTTTTTTTTCAAATCAAATGACCCTTAAAAAAGAGTGC
AGTGGGTTCTCTTCAAATATCTCAAGAATATATTTTCAAATGCCCAAAGGCAAAGCCCAGTGTGAAATTG
TACATGGAGAGAAAACCAGGCAATGGGCCAGAGCACCAGCATAACTAGTCAAAATGTCTAAATGAGCACT
TCATGGTTCATGTTTGTGAGATGAGCAAGCTTTCCCTGAGCCGCCAGGGCCGAAAGGTGTGAGCAAAGGC
CATGGGAACTTTGGTTTGCACCCATTAACACTGGCACATCCTTTTTGTTTCTGCTGTGTCTCTGCTGTGT
CCTCTAGAGTTTCACTTTGGATAGTAGCTCTATCCATGTGCTAAGTCTCAGAGCCTACACTGCAAACTCT
CTCAGGCAAGTTTATTCCTAGATATGTTCATACCCAAGCGACTCACCGCTAGTTTATCTAACTCTTTACA
GAGACAGAAACCCACCTTCTCCCTTAGAAGAATCTGGTCTTCAGTGTTTTGCTCAGAAAATAGGCAATCC
ACCAAGTATCGGATCCCTCTTGCCATGATTTTCCTTATAAGCACTCTTTAATATTTACTACAGTGGATGA
ATAATAAATTATTAAAAATAAGCTTAAGTTTGTAGCAAGCAAAAAAAAAAGTTTACCCAAAGAATGCAAG
TTATACCTCTGTTTCCTCTTTTCTGATTCATCAGTGTAATTGCTATTGTTACTGTGACTTTAACAATTAA
TAAATCATTACACCCAGGCAAAAAAAAAAAAAAAAAAAAAAAAAGTACTCTGCGTTGATACCACTGCTTG
CCCTATAGTGAGTCGTATTAG
