>Addgene plasmid #15532 | pMOR30B-ISH | addgene partial sequence | sequence record 22023 | 15532 with M13F
GCATGGCTCCCGGGCCGCCATGGCGGCCGCGGGAATTCGATTCTAATACGACTCACTATAGGGCAAGCAG
TGGTATCAACGCAGAGTACTTTTTTTTTTTTTTTTTTTTTTTTTGCCTGGGTGTAATGATTTATTAATTG
TTAAAGTCACAGTAACAATAGCAATTACACTGATGAATCAGAAAAGAGGAAACAGAGGTATAACTTGCAT
TCTTTGGGTAAACTTTTTTTTTTTTACTTGCTACAAACTTAAGCTTATTTTGTATAATTTATTATTCATC
CACTGTAGTAAATATTAAAGAGTGCTTATAAGGAAAATCATGGCAAGAGGGATCCGATACTTGGTGGATT
GCCTATTTTCTGAGCAAAACACTGAAGAGCAGATTCTTCTAAGGGAGAAGGTGGGTTTCTGCCTCTGTAA
AGAGTTAGATAAACTAGCGGTGAGTCGCTTGGGTATGAACATATCTAGGAATAAACTTGCCTGAGAGAGT
TTGCAGTGTAGGCTCTGAGACTTAGCACATGGGTAGAGCTACTATCCAAAGTGAAACTCTAGAGGACAAA
GCAGAGACACAGCAGAGACAAAAAGGAGGCGCAGGTGTTAATGGGCCCAAAGCAAAGACTCCATGGCCTC
TGCTCACACCTTTCGGCCCTGGCGGCTCAGGGAAAGCTTGCTCATCTCACAAACGTGGACCATGAAGTGC
TCGT
