>Addgene plasmid #15532 | pMOR30B-ISH | addgene partial sequence | sequence record 22024 | 15532 with M13R
ATGCATCCAACGCGTTGGGAGCTCTCCCATATGGTCGACCTGCAGGCGGCCGCGAATTCACTAGTGATTC
ATGTGGGGCCCATGTAACCATGGTTACCGTGTACTATGTGCCCTGTGCCTTCACCTACCTGCGACCTGAC
AGCCATGGCATCCTGGATGGGGCGGCTGCTCTCTTCCCCACAGCCATCACACCTTTCCTCAATCCCCTCA
TCTACACCCTGAGGAACCAGGAGGTGAAAATGGCCTTGAGGAGAATGGTAGGAAGCCAAAGCACTAAGAG
TGGGGGCTGAGCACCTCTCCTCTTCTGAGGAGACACCCAGGTTTCCACTTAGTCTTGCGTTTGGATTTCA
GGGAGGCTTCCTGTTTTTTCCTCATTGGTGGAGCCTGCCACACAGATCCACACAATGAGATGGAACATAG
ATGAAGGGAAAGCACAACCTCCTAGCCATTCTTAGTTTCTCCTCCAGACAAACAACTTCCAGCAGCCATA
AAAAAAGATGTTATGTGTGCTGGCTAGATTCCTTGTCAACCTGACACAAGTTAGATTCATATGGGAAGTG
GGAATTTTAACTGAAAAAAAAATGTCTCCATCAGACTGGGCAAGCCTATGATATATCTTCATGATAGATT
GTTGATGTGGGAAGGCCTAGGTCACTATGGGTGGTGCTACCGTTAGGCTCTTGTTTCCAGCTTCTAT
